>Addgene plasmid #236976 | HaloTag-hVPS4B Vector | addgene full sequence | sequence record 473352 | Addgene NGS Result
CGGCAGTGAAAAAAATGCTTTATTTGTGAAATTTGTGATGCTATTGCTTTATTTGTAACCATTATAAGCT
GCAATAAACAAGTTAACAACAACAATTGCATTCATTTTATGTTTCAGGTTCAGGGGGAGGTGTGGGAGGT
TTTTTAAAGCAAGTAAAACCTCTACAAATGTGGTATGGCTGATTATGATCCGCGGCCGCAATACGTCGAC
GTTATCAGCTGACTTCGTACGAGAGCCTAGGATTATGGCGCGCCACTAGTTATTAATAGTAATCAATTAC
GGGGTCATTAGTTCATAGCCCATATATGGAGTTCCGCGTTACATAACTTACGGTAAATGGCCCGCCTGGC
TGACCGCCCAACGACCCCCGCCCATTGACGTCAATAATGACGTATGTTCCCATAGTAACGCCAATAGGGA
CTTTCCATTGACGTCAATGGGTGGAGTATTTACGGTAAACTGCCCACTTGGCAGTACATCAAGTGTATCA
TATGCCAAGTCCGCCCCCTATTGACGTCAATGACGGTAAATGGCCCGCCTGGCATTATGCCCAGTACATG
ACCTTACGGGACTTTCCTACTTGGCAGTACATCTACGTATTAGTCATCGCTATTACCATGGTGATGCGGT
TTTGGCAGTACACCAATGGGCGTGGATAGCGGTTTGACTCACGGGGATTTCCAAGTCTCCACCCCATTGA
CGTCAATGGGAGTTTGTTTTGGCACCAAAATCAACGGGACTTTCCAAAATGTCGTAATAACCCCGCCCCG
TTGACGCAAATGGGCGGTAGGCGTGTACGGTGGGAGGTCTATATAAGCAGAGCTGGTTTAGTGAACCGTC
AGATCACTAGAAGCTTTATTGCGGTAGTTTATCACAGTTAAATTGCTAACGCAGTCAGTGCTTCTGACAC
AACAGTCTCGAACTTAAGCTGCAGAAGTTGGTCGTGAGGCACTGGGCAGGTAAGTATCAAGGTTACAAGA
CAGGTTTAAGGAGACCAATAGAAACTGGGCTTGTCGAGACAGAGAAGACTCTTGCGTTTCTGATAGGCAC
CTATTGGTCTTACTGACATCCACTTTGCCTTTCTCTCCACAGGTGTCCACTCCCAGTTCAATTACAGCTC
TTAAGGCTAGAGTATTAATACGACTCACTATAGGGCTAGCAAAGCCACCATGGCAGAAATCGGTACTGGC
TTTCCATTCGACCCCCATTATGTGGAAGTCCTGGGCGAGCGCATGCACTACGTCGATGTTGGTCCGCGCG
ATGGCACCCCTGTGCTGTTCCTGCACGGTAACCCGACCTCCTCCTACGTGTGGCGCAACATCATCCCGCA
TGTTGCACCGACCCATCGCTGCATTGCTCCAGACCTGATCGGTATGGGCAAATCCGACAAACCAGACCTG
GGTTATTTCTTCGACGACCACGTCCGCTTCATGGATGCCTTCATCGAAGCCCTGGGTCTGGAAGAGGTCG
TCCTGGTCATTCACGACTGGGGCTCCGCTCTGGGTTTCCACTGGGCCAAGCGCAATCCAGAGCGCGTCAA
AGGTATTGCATTTATGGAGTTCATCCGCCCTATCCCGACCTGGGACGAATGGCCAGAATTTGCCCGCGAG
ACCTTCCAGGCCTTCCGCACCACCGACGTCGGCCGCAAGCTGATCATCGATCAGAACGTTTTTATCGAGG
GTACGCTGCCGATGGGTGTCGTCCGCCCGCTGACTGAAGTCGAGATGGACCATTACCGCGAGCCGTTCCT
GAATCCTGTTGACCGCGAGCCACTGTGGCGCTTCCCAAACGAGCTGCCAATCGCCGGTGAGCCAGCGAAC
ATCGTCGCGCTGGTCGAAGAATACATGGACTGGCTGCACCAGTCCCCTGTCCCGAAGCTGCTGTTCTGGG
GCACCCCAGGCGTTCTGATCCCACCGGCCGAAGCCGCTCGCCTGGCCAAAAGCCTGCCTAACTGCAAGGC
TGTGGACATCGGCCCGGGTCTGAATCTGCTGCAAGAAGACAACCCGGACCTGATCGGCAGCGAGATCGCG
CGCTGGCTGTCGACGCTCGAGATTTCCGGCGAGCCAACCACTGAGGATCTGTACTTTCAGAGCGATAACG
CGATCGCCATGTCATCCACTTCGCCCAACCTCCAGAAAGCGATAGATCTGGCTAGCAAAGCAGCGCAAGA
AGACAAGGCTGGGAACTACGAAGAAGCCCTTCAGCTCTATCAGCATGCTGTGCAGTATTTTCTTCATGTC
GTTAAATATGAAGCACAGGGTGATAAAGCCAAGCAAAGTATCAGGGCAAAGTGTACAGAATATCTTGATA
GAGCAGAAAAACTAAAGGAGTACCTGAAAAATAAAGAGAAAAAAGCACAGAAGCCAGTGAAAGAAGGACA
GCCGAGTCCAGCAGATGAGAAGGGGAATGACAGTGATGGGGAAGGAGAATCTGATGATCCTGAAAAAAAG
AAACTACAGAATCAACTTCAAGGTGCCATTGTTATAGAACGACCAAATGTGAAATGGAGTGACGTTGCTG
GACTTGAAGGAGCCAAAGAAGCACTGAAAGAGGCTGTGATACTGCCTATTAAATTTCCTCATCTTTTTAC
AGGCAAGAGAACACCTTGGAGGGGAATCCTATTATTTGGGCCGCCTGGAACAGGAAAGTCCTACTTAGCC
AAAGCTGTAGCAACAGAAGCCAACAACTCAACATTTTTTTCAATATCTTCCTCTGATCTTGTTTCTAAGT
GGCTAGGTGAAAGTGAAAAACTGGTTAAGAATTTATTCCAACTTGCCAGAGAGAACAAGCCCTCCATTAT
CTTCATTGATGAAATTGATTCTCTCTGTGGTTCAAGAAGTGAAAATGAAAGTGAAGCCGCACGTAGAATT
AAGACGGAGTTCCTAGTGCAAATGCAAGGGGTTGGTGTAGACAATGATGGAATTTTGGTTCTGGGAGCTA
CAAATATACCCTGGGTTCTGGATTCTGCCATTAGGCGAAGATTTGAGAAACGAATTTATATTCCCTTGCC
GGAACCCCATGCCCGAGCAGCAATGTTTAAACTGCACCTAGGGACCACTCAGAACAGTCTCACGGAAGCA
GACTTTCGGGAACTTGGGAGGAAAACAGATGGTTATTCAGGGGCAGATATAAGTATCATTGTACGTGATG
CCCTTATGCAGCCTGTTAGGAAAGTACAGTCAGCTACTCATTTTAAAAAGGTTCGCGGACCTTCCCGAGC
TGATCCTAACCATCTTGTAGATGATCTGCTAACACCTTGCTCTCCAGGTGACCCTGGTGCCATTGAAATG
ACATGGATGGATGTCCCTGGAGATAAACTTTTGGAGCCAGTTGTTTCCATGTCGGATATGTTGCGGTCAC
TATCTAACACAAAACCTACAGTCAATGAACATGACTTGTTGAAATTAAAGAAGTTTACAGAAGATTTTGG
TCAAGAAGGCGTTTAAACGAATTCGGGCTCGGTACCCGGGGATCCTCTAGAGTCGACCTGCAGGCATGCA
AGCTGATTTGGCTGCTGCCACCGCTGAGCAAGGCCGCTTCGAGCAGACATGATAAGATACATTGATGAGT
TTGGACAAACCACAACTAGAATGCAGTGAAAAAAATGCTTTATTTGTGAAATTTGTGATGCTATTGCTTT
ATTTGTAACCATTATAAGCTGCAATAAACAAGTTAACAACAACAATTGCATTCATTTTATGTTTCAGGTT
CAGGGGGAGATGTGGGAGGTTTTTTTAAGCAAGTAAAACCTCTACAAATGTGGTAAAATCTTAATTAAGA
ATTCTAATATAACTTCGTATAGCATACATTATACGAAGTTATGGATCCACTGTTGACAATTAATCATCGG
CATAGTATATCGGCATAGTATAATACGACAAGGTGAGGAACTAAACCCAGGAGGCAGATCATGATTGAAC
AAGATGGATTGCACGCAGGTTCTCCGGCCGCTTGGGTGGAGAGGCTATTCGGCTATGACTGGGCACAACA
GACAATCGGCTGCTCTGATGCCGCCGTGTTCCGGCTGTCAGCGCAGGGGCGCCCGGTTCTTTTTGTCAAG
ACCGACCTGTCCGGTGCCCTGAATGAACTGCAGGACGAGGCAGCGCGGCTATCGTGGCTGGCCACGACGG
GCGTTCCTTGCGCAGCTGTGCTCGACGTTGTCACTGAAGCGGGAAGGGACTGGCTGCTATTGGGCGAAGT
GCCGGGGCAGGATCTCCTGTCATCTCACCTTGCTCCTGCCGAGAAAGTATCCATCATGGCTGATGCAATG
CGGCGGCTGCATACGCTTGATCCGGCTACCTGCCCATTCGACCACCAAGCGAAACATCGCATCGAGCGAG
CACGTACTCGGATGGAAGCCGGTCTTGTCGATCAGGATGATCTGGACGAAGAGCATCAGGGGCTCGCGCC
AGCCGAACTGTTCGCCAGGCTCAAGGCGCGCATGCCCGACGGCGAGGATCTCGTCGTGACCCATGGCGAT
GCCTGCTTGCCGAATATCATGGTGGAAAATGGCCGCTTTTCTGGATTCATCGACTGTGGCCGGCTGGGTG
TGGCGGACCGCTATCAGGACATAGCGTTGGCTACCCGTGATATTGCTGAAGAGCTTGGCGGCGAATGGGC
TGACCGCTTCCTCGTGCTTTACGGTATCGCCGCTCCCGATTCGCAGCGCATCGCCTTCTATCGCCTTCTT
GACGAGTTCTTCTGATTCGAAATGACCGACCAAGCGACGCCCAACCGGTATCAGCTCACTCAAAGGCGGT
AATACGGTTATCCACAGAATCAGGGGATAACGCAGGAAAGAACATGTGAGCAAAAGGCCAGCAAAAGGCC
AGGAACCGTAAAAAGGCCGCGTTGCTGGCGTTTTTCCATAGGCTCCGCCCCCCTGACGAGCATCACAAAA
ATCGACGCTCAAGTCAGAGGTGGCGAAACCCGACAGGACTATAAAGATACCAGGCGTTTCCCCCTGGAAG
CTCCCTCGTGCGCTCTCCTGTTCCGACCCTGCCGCTTACCGGATACCTGTCCGCCTTTCTCCCTTCGGGA
AGCGTGGCGCTTTCTCATAGCTCACGCTGTAGGTATCTCAGTTCGGTGTAGGTCGTTCGCTCCAAGCTGG
GCTGTGTGCACGAACCCCCCGTTCAGCCCGACCGCTGCGCCTTATCCGGTAACTATCGTCTTGAGTCCAA
CCCGGTAAGACACGACTTATCGCCACTGGCAGCAGCCACTGGTAACAGGATTAGCAGAGCGAGGTATGTA
GGCGGTGCTACAGAGTTCTTGAAGTGGTGGCCTAACTACGGCTACACTAGAAGGACAGTATTTGGTATCT
GCGCTCTGCTGAAGCCAGTTACCTTCGGAAAAAGAGTTGGTAGCTCTTGATCCGGCAAACAAACCACCGC
TGGTAGCGGTGGTTTTTTTGTTTGCAAGCAGCAGATTACGCGCAGAAAAAAAGGATTTCAAGAAGATCCT
TTGATCTTTTCTACGGGGTCTGACGCTCAGTGGAACGAAAACTCACGTTAAGGGATTTTGGTCATGAGAT
TATCAAAAAGGATCTTCACCTAGATCCTTTTATAGTCCGGAATCGTCACACAAAAAACCAACACACAGAT
GTAATGAAAATAAAGATATTTTATTGCGGCCATCGTGATGGCTAGAGTTTAGCCCTCCCACACATAACCA
GAGGGCAGCAATTCACGAATCCCAACTGCCGTCGGCTGTCCATCACTGTCCTTCACTATGGCTTTGATCC
CAGGATGCAGATCGAGAAGCACCTGTCGGCACCGTCCGCAGGGGCTCAAGATGCCCCTGTTCTCATTTCC
GATCGCGACGATACAAGTCAGGTTGCCAGCTGCCGCAGCAGCAGCAGTGCCCAGCACCACGAGTTCTGCA
CAAGGTCCCCCAGTAAAATGATATACATTGACACCAGTGAAGATGCGGCCGTCGCTAGAGAGAGCTGCGC
TGGCGACGCTGTAGTCTTCAGAGATGGGGATGCTGTTGATTGTAGCCGTTGCTCTTTCAATGAGGGTGGA
TTCTTCTTGAGACAAAGGCTTGGCCATGGTGGCGCTAGTGTCAGAAGAATCGAGCTTTTTGCAAAAGCCT
AGGCCTCCAAAAAAGCCTCCTCACTACTTCTGGAATAGCTCAGAGGCCGAGGCGGCCTCGGCCTCTGCAT
AAATAAAAAAAATTAGTCAGCCATGGGGCGGAGAATGGGCGGAACTGGGCGGAGTTAGGGGCGGGATGGG
CGGAGTTAGGGGCGGGACTATGGTTGCTGACTAATTGAGATGCATGCTTTGCATACTTCTGCCTGCTGGG
GAGCCTGGGGACTTTCCACACCTGGTTGCTGACTAATTGAGATGCATGCTTTGCATACTTCTGCCTGCTG
GGGAGCCTGGGGACTTTCCACACCCTAACTGACACACATTCCACAGCTGGTTCTTTCCGCCTCAGAAGGT
ACCTAACCAAGTTCCTCTTTCAGAGGTTATTTCAGGCCATGGTGCTGCGCAAGACGCGTTAATTAAGACG
T
Features (pLannotate 1.2.2; 19 found; start..end, strand, type, name):
      3..84      -  polyA_signal   SV40 poly(A) signal: SV40 polyadenylation signal
    107..190     -  CDS            large T antigen (fragment): large T antigen from SV40 (simian virus 40)
    255..620     +  enhancer       CMV enhancer: human cytomegalovirus immediate early enhancer
    622..821     +  promoter       CMV promoter: human cytomegalovirus (CMV) immediate early promoter
    960..1092    +  intron         chimeric intron: chimera between introns from human β-globin and immunoglobulin heavy chain genes
   1136..1154    +  promoter       T7 promoter: promoter for bacteriophage T7 RNA polymerase
   1170..2060    +  CDS            HaloTag®: modified bacterial dehalogenase that forms covalent bonds with chloroalkane derivatives
   2073..2093    +  CDS            TEV site: tobacco etch virus (TEV) protease recognition and cleavage site
   2109..3440    +  CDS            VPS4B: VPS4B_HUMAN - Also known as SKD1, VPS42. Experimental evidence at protein level: Swiss-Prot protein existence level 1. (Microbial infection) In conjunction with the ESCRT machinery also appears to function in topologically equivalent membrane fission events, such as the terminal stages of cytokinesis and enveloped virus budding (HIV-1 and other lentiviruses). From Homo sapiens (Human).
   3449..3504    +  misc_feature   MCS: pUC18/19 multiple cloning site
   3553..3674    -  polyA_signal   SV40 poly(A) signal: SV40 polyadenylation signal
   3697..3765    -  CDS            large T antigen (fragment): large T antigen from SV40 (simian virus 40)
   3789..3822    +  protein_bind   loxP: Cre-mediated recombination occurs in the 8-bp core sequence (GCATACAT). Cre recombinase
   3832..3879    +  promoter       EM7 promoter: synthetic bacterial promoter&nbsp
   3911..4702    +  CDS            neo: KKA2_KLEPN - Also known as kan, nptII. Experimental evidence at protein level: Swiss-Prot protein existence level 1. Resistance to kanamycin, neomycin, paromomycin, ribostamycin, butirosin and gentamicin B. From Klebsiella pneumoniae.
   4863..5451    -  rep_origin     ori: high-copy-number ColE1/pMB1/pBR322/pUC origin of replication
   5577..5625    -  polyA_signal   poly(A) signal: synthetic polyadenylation signal
   5649..6047    -  CDS            BSD: blasticidin S deaminase; Aspergillus terreus BSD; confers resistance to blasticidin
   6078..6435    -  promoter       SV40 promoter: SV40 enhancer and early promoter
