[The description below was written by a language model from this plasmid's Addgene catalogue record and pLannotate feature annotations shown in this document.]
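Description:
HaloTag-hVPS4B Vector is a mammalian expression plasmid of about 6.5 kb built on the pFN222K HaloTag CMV-Blast BiBRET backbone, designed to produce human VPS4B fused at its N terminus to HaloTag. It is maintained in E. coli at high copy through a ColE1/pUC-type origin and selected with kanamycin, conferred by an nptII (neo) gene driven by the synthetic bacterial EM7 promoter. For selecting transfected mammalian cells, the plasmid carries a separate cassette on the opposite strand in which the SV40 enhancer/early promoter drives the blasticidin S deaminase gene (BSD), terminated by a synthetic polyadenylation signal.

The main expression unit consists of the CMV immediate-early enhancer and promoter followed by a chimeric β-globin/immunoglobulin intron, which generally improves transcript processing and expression. A T7 promoter sits just upstream of the coding region and could support in vitro transcription. The open reading frame encodes HaloTag, a modified bacterial dehalogenase that bonds covalently to chloroalkane ligands, then a TEV protease recognition site that allows the tag to be cleaved off, and then unmutated VPS4B, a protein that works with the ESCRT machinery in membrane fission events such as cytokinesis and enveloped virus budding. A short multiple cloning site remnant and an SV40 poly(A) signal follow the insert. A single loxP site lies between the expression cassette and the EM7 promoter, though the record does not state its purpose.

The HaloTag fusion lends itself to fluorescent ligand labelling, covalent capture or pull-down. The backbone name suggests use as an energy-transfer acceptor in BRET-style assays, although the record only specifies expression of the fusion protein in mammalian cells.
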