Addgene plasmid #236976: HaloTag-hVPS4B Vector
Purpose: Express HaloTag(R)-hVPS4B Fusion Protein in Mammalian Cells under a CMV promoter
Depositing lab: Promega Corporation.
Backbone
  Vector backbone: pFN222K HaloTag(R) CMV-Blast BiBRET Vector
  Vector type: Mammalian Expression
  Selectable markers: Blasticidin
Growth in bacteria
  Bacterial resistance: Kanamycin, 50 μg/mL
  Growth temperature: 37°C
  Growth strain: DH5alpha
  Copy number: High Copy
Gene/Insert
  Gene/Insert name: hVPS4B
  Species: H. sapiens (human)
  Mutation: None
  Entrez Gene: VPS4B (a.k.a. MIG1, SKD1, SKD1B, VPS4-2)
  Promoter: CMV
  Tag / fusion protein: HaloTag (R) (N terminal on backbone)
  Cloning method: Other
Terms and licenses: Academic/Nonprofit Terms; Industry Terms
How to cite: HaloTag-hVPS4B Vector was a gift from Promega Corporation (Addgene plasmid # 236976 ; http://n2t.net/addgene:236976 ; RRID:Addgene_236976)
